>Addgene plasmid #34945 | pCS2+8NCerulean-ABCB4a | depositor partial sequence | sequence record 42928 | pCS2+8NCerulean-ABCB4a sequence 5009 bps
CTAGTCATCGATTGATGGTGAGCAAGGGCGAGGAGCTGTTCACCGGGGTGGTGCCCATCCTGGTCGAGCT
GGACGGCGACGTAAACGGCCACAAGTTCAGCGTGTCCGGCGAGGGCGAGGGCGATGCCACCTACGGCAAG
CTGACCCTGAAGTTCATCTGCACCACCGGCAAGCTGCCCGTGCCCTGGCCCACCCTCGTGACCACCCTGA
CCTGGGGCGTGCAGTGCTTCGCCCGCTACCCCGACCACATGAAGCAGCACGACTTCTTCAAGTCCGCCAT
GCCCGAAGGCTACGTCCAGGAGCGCACCATCTTCTTCAAGGACGACGGCAACTACAAGACCCGCGCCGAG
GTGAAGTTCGAGGGCGACACCCTGGTGAACCGCATCGAGCTGAAGGGCATCGACTTCAAGGAGGACGGCA
ACATCCTGGGGCACAAGCTGGAGTACAACGCCATCAGCGACAACGTCTATATCACCGCCGACAAGCAGAA
GAACGGCATCAAGGCCAACTTCAAGATCCGCCACAACATCGAGGACGGCAGCGTGCAGCTCGCCGACCAC
TACCAGCAGAACACCCCCATCGGCGACGGCCCCGTGCTGCTGCCCGACAACCACTACCTGAGCACCCAGT
CCAAGCTGAGCAAAGACCCCAACGAGAAGCGCGATCACATGGTCCTGCTGGAGTTCGTGACCGCCGCCGG
GATCACTCTCGGCATGGACGAGCTGTACAAGGAATTCGGAGCCGGCGCGCCATTAATTAAAGGCCGGCCA
ATGGTGGTGGAAAACGGACATACGAAAGGCCTCGACGACGACGGCACTGAGGTCGCGTTCAAGAATGGGA
ACTACGGTGCAACCAATGGAAAGGACACCGCAAACGGAACCATCAAGGGAGAGGAAAAGAGTGATGAGAA
GGAAAATGAGAAAGAGGAAGAGAAGCCACAGGTCCCTTTCACGAGATTGTTTCGCTATGCTACGGGTCTC
GACGGCCTCTTCATGTTTATCGGCTGTTTTGCCGCGGTCTGCCACGGCTGTGCCTGGCCGGCGCTCAACA
TCGTCTTCGGCGGTCTCATCGACGAGTTCGTTGATTTCGACAAGTTGAATACCACGAACACCACGGATTT
CACGGCTACTTTACCGCCGGGTTTGGATCCGGCCAAAGAGTTTGATAACCAGATGCAAATGTACGCCGTC
ATATTCACTTACATTGGCATAGGTGTCATGGTGATGGCATACCTGCAGTCATCGATGTGGACTCTTGCCG
GCGAGAGGCAGATCTATAAGATTCGTCAGGCCTTCTTCAACGCCATCTTGCATCAAGAAATCCAATGGTT
CGATGTACACAAGAGTGGTGAACTCACGTCCAGGTTGGCCGACGACATGGAGAGAGTGAAAGATGGACTC
GGAGACAAGATCGCTCTCTGCCTGCAATCTCTCTCTCTATTCTTGGCTGGTTTTGGTATAGCCTTTTGGA
AGAGTTGGGAATTGACCCTCGTTCTTCTATCCACGACCCCTCTACTAGCAGCAGCTGGGGGCTTCATGGC
TTATTTTCTGACATCCTTCGCAAAGCTAGAGCAGGAGTCGTACGCCCAAGCCGGGAGTGTCGCGGAGGAG
GTTTTGTCTTGCGTCAGGACTGTCATAGCATTTGGAGGAGAACAGAAGGAGGTCACTAGGTACGAGAAGG
AGCTGAAAGAAGCCAGAGATGTGGGCGTGAAGAAGGGCGTGACTTCGGGCGTCGGCATGGGTATCACCAT
GTTCATCATGTTCGGGTCCTATGCACTTGCTTTCTGGTATGGGCCTAAACTCGTTGCCGATGGGCGTATA
ACTGGTGGTGACGTCATGATCGTATTCTTCAGCGTCATGATCGGTTCGTTCTCCATCGGGAACATCTCGC
CTTCCATGACAGCAATCACGGCAGCAAGGGGTGCGGCAGTGACCCTCTTCGACGTCATCGATGCCAGGCC
AGCTATCGATACTCGGTCCAAGAAGGGGATCGTACCGGCAGAGATGACGGGGAACATAGACTTCCAAGGG
GTGGAATTCTCTTACCCCACCCGGGACGATGTACCGGTGTTGAAAGGTGTAGACCTGAGCATTAGGAAGG
GGCAGACGGTGGCCTTGGTGGGGTCCAGTGGATGTGGCAAGTCGACCACTATCAACCTGCTCCTACGATT
CTATGAAAAGTTGGGTGGCAATATCCTAATCGACGGGCATAAGATTGAAGAGCTGAACCTCCACTGGTTG
AGGAGACACATGGGTGTGGTCAGCCAGGAACCGGTCCTCTTCAACTGTTCCATAGAAACCAACATCTCTT
ACGGAAGAGACGGTGTCACCAAGGAGGAAATCATCAACGCTGCCAAGATGGCCAACGCCCATGACTTCAT
CTCAAAACTACCCAAGGGTTATGATACGATGGTTGGTGAGCGTGGAGCCCAGCTGTCTGGTGGTCAGAAG
CAAAGAGTAGCCATCGCCAGAGCTCTGGTCAGAAACCCACCTATCCTTCTACTGGACGAAGCCACCTCAG
CCCTGGACCGAGAGAGTGAGAAGGTCGTACAACAAGCTCTGGATAAGGCTTCGGAAGGTCGCACAACCCT
CGTGATTGCTCACCGCTTGACTACCATCAGGAATGCTGACGTCATCTACGCCTTCGAAGACGGGCGGGTC
GTCGAGTTTGGTGATCACGCTGAGCTGATGAAGAGAGACGGGGTCTACAAGCAGCTTGTGACACTGCAGA
CTCTTGATGGTGCTGGTGAGGAATCAACATCATCTTCAAAAGAAGTCGTTCGAAAAGAATCCATCAAACG
ACTACCATCTCGTCAAATGTCTCGTCAGATCTCACGACAAATGTCCAACGGCAGTGGCAAAATGGAAGAA
AGTGTTGAGGTAAAGGAAGAAGTTGAGGAGGAGGAGGTGGAGGAGAGAGGTTATCTTGAAATCTTGAAGA
TGAATAAACCGGAGTGGCTTTACATCGTTGTCGGCTGCGTTTTTGCTGGAATCCTTGGAGTCGCCATGCC
TGCTTTCGCTATTCTTTTCAGCGAGGTCATTGCGATCTTCAGTTTGCCCGCTGACGAATTGAGAGAGGAA
TCTGTTTTCTGGGCCCTGATGTTCCTGGCCCTCGGAGGAGCATTCTTTGTGAGTAACAGCGTCACCGGTT
ACTGCTTTTCGATCTCTGGAGAGGAGTTGACCCTGAGGCTTCGCAAGAAAGCGTTCTGGACCATCCTCCG
TCAGGACTGTGCATATTTTGACCAACCAAGTCACAGTACTGGTGCCCTTGCTACAAGGCTATCATCAGAC
GCATCAAATGTCAAAGGGGCCACCGGAATGCGCATCAGCACCATCGTGCAGGCTATCGTAACCATGGTCG
TCGCTATCACCATTGGCTTCGTCTTCGGCTGGAAGTTGGCTCTCCTCATCTTCGGTTGCCTCCCGGTCCT
GGCCCTCTCCGGTGCTCTTGAGATGAAGATCCTCCAGGGTGGGCATGAGAAAGACGCCGCCCTCATCGAG
GAAGCCGGCAAGATTGCCGCCGAAGCAATTGAGAACGTTCGTACTGTAGCCTCTCTCAACCTTGAGGATA
GGATGATTGCGAATTATACTGAGCAGCTGCAAAACCCCTACAGGCAAGGAAAGATTAACAGCCAGATTAA
TGGTCTGGCCTTTGCTGTCTCCCAGGCGATGATCTTCTTCATCTATGCAGCATCCTTCCGTCTGGGAGGA
TACTTGGTATCCATTGGTGATATGACAGTAGATGAGGTCTTCAAAGTTGTCTTTGGGGTTGCTTTTGCCG
GCATCTCGGTCGGTCAGTCACTGGCTTTCCTCCCAGACTACGCCAAAGCTCGCCACTCAGCAGATCTTAT
GCTCCACCTGTTCAGCATCAAGCCGCTCATTGATAATTATTCCACGGATGGTGCTCAACCGCAAAAGGTG
GATGGTAAGATCGAGTACAGTGGTCTCAAGTTCTCCTACCCAACTCGACCTGACGTCACCGTCTTGAAAG
GGCTGAGTCTCACCATCAAACCAGGCCAGACCGTAGCCCTGGTAGGAGAGAGTGGGTGTGGTAAGAGTAC
TCTGGTGTCACTCCTAGAAAGATTCTATGATCCTGCACAAGGTTCTGTGGCTCTCGATGGGACGCCTGTA
AAAGACATCAACATCCAGTGGCTGCGAGCAAACATGGCGATTGTGAGCCAAGAACCAATCCTCTTTGCCT
GTTCTATCGGAGACAACATCCAATATGGTGTCGAAACGCCAATGGAACAAGCGGCTATTGAGAATGTCGC
CAAGATGGCCAACATTCATGATTTCATCGCTTCTCTTCCTCTTGGATATGATACTCTTGTAGGAGAGAAA
GGAGCCCAGCTGTCCGGTGGTCAGAAGCAGAGAGTAGCCATCGCCAGAGCTATGGCTAGAAATCCTCGTA
TCCTACTCCTGGATGAAGCTACCTCAGCACTTGATACAGAGAGCGAAAAGGTTGTCCAGGCAGCCCTTGA
CAATGCCATGCAGGGCCGAACATCCATCGTCATCGCCCACCGTCTCTCCACCATCCAGAACGCTGACACT
ATCGCTGTAATCAGAGAGGGAGTGGTCGTCGAGAGCGGTAGCCACCAGGAACTTCTCCAAAGCAAGGGAC
ACTACTTTACGTTGACCGGTGGCAAGATTGATGTGGAATCCGAATAGCTCGAGCCTCTAGAACTATAGTG
AGTCGTATTACGTAGATCCAGACATGATAAGATACATTGATGAGTTTGGACAAACCACAACTAGAATGCA
GTGAAAAAAATGCTTTATTTGTGAAATTTGKGATGCTATTGCTTTATTTGTAACCATTATAAGCTGCAAT
AAACAAGTTAACAACAACAATTGCATTCATTTTATGTTTCAGGTTCAGGGGGAGGTGTGGGAGGTTTTTT
AATTCGCGGCCGCGGCGCCAATGCATTGGGCCCGGTACCCAGCTTTTGTTCCCTTTAGTGAGGGTTAATT
GCGCGCTTGGCGTAATCATGGTCATAGCTGTTTCCTGTG
