>Addgene plasmid #34945 | pCS2+8NCerulean-ABCB4a | addgene partial sequence | sequence record 46431 | EBV-rev 5'-GTGGTTTGTCCAAACTCATC-3'
TAATACGACTCACTATAGTTCTAGAGGCTCGAGCTATTCGGATTCCACATCAATCTTGCCACCGGTCAAC
GTAAAGTAGTGTCCCTTGCTTTGGAGAAGTTCCTGGTGGCTACCGCTCTCGACGACCACTCCCTCTCTGA
TTACAGCGATAGTGTCAGCGTTCTGGATGGTGGAGAGACGGTGGGCGATGACGATGGATGTTCGGCCCTG
CATGGCATTGTCAAGGGCTGCCTGGACAACCTTTTCGCTCTCTGTATCAAGTGCTGAGGTAGCTTCATCC
AGGAGTAGGATACGAGGATTTCTAGCCATAGCTCTGGCGATGGCTACTCTCTGCTTCTGACCACCGGACA
GCTGGGCTCCTTTCTCTCCTACAAGAGTATCATATCCAAGAGGAAGAGAAGCGATGAAATCATGAATGTT
GGCCATCTTGGCGACATTCTCAATAGCCGCTTGTTCCATTGGCGTTTCGACACCATATTGGATGTTGTCT
CCGATAGAACAGGCAAAGAGGATTGGTTCTTGGCTCACAATCGCCATGTTTGCTCGCAGCCACTGGATGT
TGATGTCTTTTACAGGCGTCCCATCGAGAGCCACAGAACCTTGTGCAGGATCATAGAATCTTTCTAGGAG
TGACACCAGAGTACTCTTACCACACCCACTCTCTCCTACCAGGGCTACGGTCTGGCCTGGTTTGATGGTG
AGACTCAGCCCTTTCAAGACGGTGACGTCAGGTCGAGTTGGGTAGGAGAACTTGAGACCACTGTACTCGA
TCTTACCATCCACCTTTTGCGGTTGAGCACCATCCGTGGAATAATTATCAATGAGCGGCTTGATGCTGAA
CAGGTGGAGCATAAGAT
