>Addgene plasmid #34945 | pCS2+8NCerulean-ABCB4a | addgene partial sequence | sequence record 46432 | EGFP-C 5'-CATGGTCCTGCTGGAGTTCGTG-3'
ACTTTACCGCCGGGTTTGGATCCGGCCAAAGAGTTTGATAACCAGATGCAAATGTACGCCGTCATATTCA
CTTACATTGGCATAGGTGTCATGGTGATGGCATACCTGCAGTCATCGATGTGGACTCTTGCCGGCGAGAG
GCAGATCTATAAGATTCGTCAGGCCTTCTTCAACGCCATCTTGCATCAAGAAATCCAATGGTTCGATGTA
CACAAGAGTGGTGAACTCACGTCCAGGTTGGCCGACGACATGGAGAGAGTGAAAGATGGACTCGGAGACA
AGATCGCTCTCTGCCTGCAATCTCTCTCTCTATTCTTGGCTGGTTTTGGTATAGCCTTTTGGAAGAGTTG
GGAATTGACCCTCGTTCTTCTATCCACGACCCCTCTACTAGCAGCAGCTGGGGGCTTCATGGCTTATTTT
CTGACATCCTTCGCAAAGCTAGA
