[The description below was written by a language model from this plasmid's Addgene catalogue record.]
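Description:
pCS2+8NCerulean-ABCB4a is an expression plasmid built on pCS2+8NCerulean, a pCS2+-derived backbone of about 4.9 kb that supplies an N-terminal Cerulean (cyan fluorescent protein) tag. It is catalogued for mammalian expression and for use in sea urchin, zebrafish and Xenopus systems. In bacteria it is maintained as a high-copy plasmid under ampicillin selection. The record does not list the origin of replication or any other backbone elements, and no feature table is provided, so details beyond the catalogue fields cannot be confirmed.

The insert is ABCB4a (also called MDR3) from the purple sea urchin Strongylocentrotus purpuratus, an ATP-binding cassette transporter of roughly 3.9 kb. It was cloned between FseI and XhoI sites, both of which remain intact. It sits downstream of the backbone-encoded Cerulean, so the product is a Cerulean–ABCB4a fusion protein. The listed promoter is SP6, a bacteriophage RNA polymerase promoter. This points to in vitro transcription of mRNA, the usual route for expressing proteins in embryos of these species by microinjection, although the record does not spell out this workflow.

The fluorescent tag allows the subcellular position of the transporter to be followed in live cells or embryos. This matches the associated study on the localization and substrate selectivity of sea urchin multidrug efflux transporters. The construct is therefore suited to imaging where ABCB4a resides and to overexpression experiments that test its efflux activity against candidate substrates.
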