Addgene plasmid #34945: pCS2+8NCerulean-ABCB4a
Depositing lab: Amro Hamdoun. Depositing organization: University of California, San Diego (UCSD). Publication: Localization and Substrate Selectivity of Sea Urchin Multidrug (MDR) Efflux Transporters. Gokirmak T, Campanale JP, Shipp LE, Moy GW, Tao H, Hamdoun A. J Biol Chem. 2012 Nov 2. 10.1074/jbc.M112.424879 PubMed 23124201.
Backbone
  Vector backbone: pCS2+8NCerulean
  Backbone manufacturer: Gokirmak et al., 2012
  Backbone size w/o insert (bp): 4860
  Vector type: Mammalian Expression ; Sea urchin, zebrafish, Xenopus
Growth in bacteria
  Bacterial resistance: Ampicillin, 100 μg/mL
  Growth temperature: 37°C
  Growth strain: DH10B
  Copy number: High Copy
Gene/Insert
  Gene/Insert name: ABCB4a (alt name: MDR3)
  Species: Strongylocentrotus purpuratus
  Insert size (bp): 3897
  Promoter: SP6
  Tag / fusion protein: Cerulean (N terminal on backbone)
  Cloning method: Restriction Enzyme; 5′ cloning site FseI (not destroyed); 3′ cloning site XhoI (not destroyed)
  Sequencing primers: 5′ GAAGGCTACGTCCAGGAGC; 3′ TGTTGTTAACTTGTTTATTGCAGCT
Terms and licenses: Academic/Nonprofit Terms; Industry Terms: Not Available to Industry
How to cite: pCS2+8NCerulean-ABCB4a was a gift from Amro Hamdoun (Addgene plasmid # 34945 ; http://n2t.net/addgene:34945 ; RRID:Addgene_34945)
